Addgene plasmid #220875: pLYS6-METTL17-FLAG
Purpose: Expressing METTL17-FLAG
Depositing lab: Vamsi Mootha. Depositing organization: Broad Institute. Publication: METTL17 is an Fe-S cluster checkpoint for mitochondrial translation. Ast T, Itoh Y, Sadre S, McCoy JG, Namkoong G, Wengrod JC, Chicherin I, Joshi PR, Kamenski P, Suess DLM, Amunts A, Mootha VK. Mol Cell. 2024 Jan 18;84(2):359-374.e8. doi: 10.1016/j.molcel.2023.12.016. Epub 2024 Jan 9. PubMed 38199006.
Backbone
  Vector backbone: pLYS6
  Vector type: Mammalian Expression, Lentiviral
  Selectable markers: Neomycin (select with G418)
Growth in bacteria
  Bacterial resistance: Ampicillin, 100 μg/mL
  Growth temperature: 30°C
  Growth strain: NEB Stable
  Copy number: Unknown
Gene/Insert
  Gene/Insert name: METTL17
  Species: H. sapiens (human)
  Insert size (bp): 1471
  Entrez Gene: METTL17 (a.k.a. METT11D1)
  Tag / fusion protein: FLAG (C terminal on insert)
Terms and licenses: Academic/Nonprofit Terms; Industry Terms: Not Available to Industry
How to cite: pLYS6-METTL17-FLAG was a gift from Vamsi Mootha (Addgene plasmid # 220875 ; http://n2t.net/addgene:220875 ; RRID:Addgene_220875)
