[The description below was written by a language model from this plasmid's Addgene catalogue record and pLannotate feature annotations shown in this document.]
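Description:
pLYS6-METTL17-FLAG is a lentiviral mammalian expression plasmid of about 9 kb, built on the pLYS6 backbone, that delivers human METTL17 (also known as METT11D1) carrying a C-terminal FLAG epitope. It is propagated in E. coli through a high-copy ColE1/pUC-type origin with ampicillin selection from the β-lactamase gene. An f1 origin, lac regulatory remnants, and T3 and T7 phage promoters are carried over from the cloning backbone. The recombination-reduced bacterial strain listed in the record is typical for plasmids with repeated LTR sequences.

The transfer cassette has a third-generation, self-inactivating layout. An RSV enhancer/promoter is fused to a truncated HIV-1 5' LTR and drives genomic RNA production in packaging cells. It is followed by the Ψ packaging signal with adjoining gag and env fragments and by the Rev response element, which supports Rev-dependent nuclear export. The ΔU3 3' LTR, backed by an SV40 polyadenylation signal, leaves the integrated provirus without LTR promoter activity.

Inside the provirus, a CMV enhancer/promoter drives the METTL17 open reading frame. A residual U6 promoter fragment lies just upstream of it. The short annotated match to a FLAG sequence downstream of the gene is consistent with the catalogued C-terminal tag. A cPPT/CTS element, which normally aids nuclear import of the viral genome, sits between this cassette and a mouse PGK promoter fragment driving the neomycin phosphotransferase gene, so transduced cells can be selected with G418. No WPRE is annotated.

The stated purpose is expression of METTL17-FLAG. The associated publication concerns METTL17 as an iron–sulfur cluster checkpoint for mitochondrial translation, and a construct like this suits stable expression and epitope-based detection or purification of the protein in mammalian cells.
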