Features (pLannotate 1.2.2; 30 found; start..end, strand, type, name):
      1..138     -  CDS            env (fragment): ENV_HV1W1 - Experimental evidence at protein level: Swiss-Prot protein existence level 1. [Transmembrane protein gp41]: Acts as a class I viral fusion protein. Under the current model, the protein has at least 3 conformational states: pre-fusion native state, pre-hairpin intermediate state, and post-fusion hairpin state. During fusion of viral and target intracellular membranes, the coiled coil regions (heptad repeats) assume a trimer-of-hairpins structure, positioning the fusion peptide in close proximity to the C-terminal region of the ectodomain. The formation of this structure appears to d
    123..486     -  CDS            HIV-1 gag (fragment): gag protein from human immunodeficiency virus 1; gag
    470..595     -  misc_feature   HIV-1 Ψ: packaging signal of human immunodeficiency virus type 1
    642..822     -  LTR            5' LTR (truncated): truncated 5' long terminal repeat (LTR) from HIV-1
    823..1049    -  promoter       RSV promoter: Rous sarcoma virus enhancer/promoter
   1077..1095    -  promoter       T3 promoter: promoter for bacteriophage T3 RNA polymerase
   1140..1156    -  protein_bind   lac operator: The lac repressor binds to the lac operator to inhibit transcription in E. coli. This inhibition can be relieved by adding lactose or isopropyl-β-D-thiogalactopyranoside (IPTG). lac repressor encoded by lacI
   1164..1194    -  promoter       lac promoter: promoter for the E. coli lac operon
   1209..1230    -  protein_bind   CAP binding site: CAP binding activates transcription in the presence of cAMP. E. coli catabolite activator protein
   1243..1335    -  CDS            lacI (fragment): lac repressor; lacI; The lac repressor binds to the lac operator to inhibit transcription in E. coli. This inhibition can be relieved by adding lactose or isopropyl-β-D-thiogalactopyranoside (IPTG).
   1518..2106    -  rep_origin     ori: high-copy-number ColE1/pMB1/pBR322/pUC origin of replication
   2277..3137    -  CDS            AmpR: β-lactamase; bla; confers resistance to ampicillin, carbenicillin, and related antibiotics
   3138..3242    -  promoter       AmpR promoter: bla
   3295..3723    -  rep_origin     f1 ori (sequence partly withheld): f1 bacteriophage origin of replication; arrow indicates direction of (+) strand synthesis
   3728..3883    -  CDS            lacZα (fragment): LacZα fragment of β-galactosidase; lacZ fragment
   3891..3909    +  promoter       T7 promoter: promoter for bacteriophage T7 RNA polymerase
   3930..4065    -  rep_origin     SV40 ori: SV40 origin of replication
   4105..4226    -  polyA_signal   SV40 poly(A) signal: SV40 polyadenylation signal
   4298..4531    -  LTR            3' LTR (ΔU3): self-inactivating 3' long terminal repeat (LTR) from HIV-1
   4533..4595    -  CDS            nef (fragment): NEF_HV1Z2 - Experimental evidence at protein level: Swiss-Prot protein existence level 1. Extracellular Nef protein targets CD4(+) T-lymphocytes for apoptosis by interacting with CXCR4 surface receptors. From Human immunodeficiency virus type 1 group M subtype D (isolate Z2/CDC-Z34) (HIV-1).
   4625..5428    -  CDS            NeoR/KanR: aminoglycoside phosphotransferase from Tn5; aph(3')-II (or nptII); confers resistance to neomycin, kanamycin, and G418 (Geneticin®)
   5442..5737    -  promoter       PGK promoter (fragment): mouse phosphoglycerate kinase 1 promoter
   6001..6118    -  misc_feature   cPPT/CTS: central polypurine tract and central termination sequence of HIV-1
   6191..6207    -  CDS            3xFLAG (fragment): three tandem FLAG® epitope tags, followed by an enterokinase cleavage site
   6265..7632    -  CDS            METTL17: MET17_HUMAN - Also known as METT11D1 From Homo sapiens (Human).
   7661..7864    -  promoter       CMV promoter: human cytomegalovirus (CMV) immediate early promoter
   7865..7999    -  enhancer       CMV enhancer (fragment): human cytomegalovirus immediate early enhancer; contains an 18-bp deletion relative to the standard CMV enhancer
   7990..8173    -  promoter       U6 promoter (fragment): RNA polymerase III promoter for human U6 snRNA
   8223..8323    -  CDS            Rev (fragment): human immunodeficiency virus 1 (HIV-1) Rev protein; rev; enhances nuclear export of unspliced and incompletely spliced viral mRNAs
   8700..8933    -  misc_feature   RRE: The Rev response element (RRE) of HIV-1 allows for Rev-dependent mRNA export from the nucleus to the cytoplasm.
>Addgene plasmid #220875 | pLYS6-METTL17-FLAG | addgene full sequence | sequence record 449598 | Addgene NGS Result
CTGCACCACTCTTCTCTTTGCCTTGGTGGGTGCTACTCCTAATGGTTCAATTTTTACTACTTTATATTTA
TATAATTCACTTCTCCAATTGTCCCTCATATCTCCTCCTCCAGGTCTGAAGATCAGCGGCCGCTTGCTGT
GCGGTGGTCTTACTTTTGTTTTGCTCTTCCTCTATCTTGTCTAAAGCTTCCTTGGTGTCTTTTATCTCTA
TCCTTTGATGCACACAATAGAGGGTTGCTACTGTATTATATAATGATCTAAGTTCTTCTGATCCTGTCTG
AAGGGATGGTTGTAGCTGTCCCAGTATTTGTCTACAGCCTTCTGATGTTTCTAACAGGCCAGGATTAACT
GCGAATCGTTCTAGCTCCCTGCTTGCCCATACTATATGTTTTAATTTATATTTTTTCTTTCCCCCTGGCC
TTAACCGAATTTTTTCCCATCGCGATCTAATTCTCCCCCGCTTAATACTGACGCTCTCGCACCCATCTCT
CTCCTTCTAGCCTCCGCTAGTCAAAATTTTTGGCGTACTCACCAGTCGCCGCCCCTCGCCTCTTGCCGTG
CGCGCTTCAGCAAGCCGAGTCCTGCGTCGAGAGAGCTCCTCTGGTTTCCCTTTCGCTTTCAAGTCCCTGT
TCGGGCGCCACTGCTAGAGATTTTCCACACTGACTAAAAGGGTCTGAGGGATCTCTAGTTACCAGAGTCA
CACAACAGACGGGCACACACTACTTGAAGCACTCAAGGCAAGCTTTATTGAGGCTTAAGCAGTGGGTTCC
CTAGTTAGCCAGAGAGCTCCCAGGCTCAGATCTGGTCTAACCAGAGAGACCCGTTTATGTATCGAGCTAG
GCACTTAAATACAATATCTCTGCAATGCGGCAATTCAGTGGTTCGTCCAATCCATGTCAGACCCGTCTGT
TGCCTTCCTAATAAGGCACGATCGTACCACCTTACTTCCACCAATCGGCATGCACGGTGCTTTTTCTCTC
CTTGTAAGGCATGTTGCTAACTCATCGTTACCATGTTGCAAGACTACAAGAGTATTGCATAAGACTACAT
TAAGCTTGCAGCTCCAGCTTTTGTTCCCTTTAGTGAGGGTTAATTGCGCGCTTGGCGTAATCATGGTCAT
AGCTGTTTCCTGTGTGAAATTGTTATCCGCTCACAATTCCACACAACATACGAGCCGGAAGCATAAAGTG
TAAAGCCTGGGGTGCCTAATGAGTGAGCTAACTCACATTAATTGCGTTGCGCTCACTGCCCGCTTTCCAG
TCGGGAAACCTGTCGTGCCAGCTGCATTAATGAATCGGCCAACGCGCGGGGAGAGGCGGTTTGCGTATTG
GGCGCTCTTCCGCTTCCTCGCTCACTGACTCGCTGCGCTCGGTCGTTCGGCTGCGGCGAGCGGTATCAGC
TCACTCAAAGGCGGTAATACGGTTATCCACAGAATCAGGGGATAACGCAGGAAAGAACATGTGAGCAAAA
GGCCAGCAAAAGGCCAGGAACCGTAAAAAGGCCGCGTTGCTGGCGTTTTTCCATAGGCTCCGCCCCCCTG
ACGAGCATCACAAAAATCGACGCTCAAGTCAGAGGTGGCGAAACCCGACAGGACTATAAAGATACCAGGC
GTTTCCCCCTGGAAGCTCCCTCGTGCGCTCTCCTGTTCCGACCCTGCCGCTTACCGGATACCTGTCCGCC
TTTCTCCCTTCGGGAAGCGTGGCGCTTTCTCATAGCTCACGCTGTAGGTATCTCAGTTCGGTGTAGGTCG
TTCGCTCCAAGCTGGGCTGTGTGCACGAACCCCCCGTTCAGCCCGACCGCTGCGCCTTATCCGGTAACTA
TCGTCTTGAGTCCAACCCGGTAAGACACGACTTATCGCCACTGGCAGCAGCCACTGGTAACAGGATTAGC
AGAGCGAGGTATGTAGGCGGTGCTACAGAGTTCTTGAAGTGGTGGCCTAACTACGGCTACACTAGAAGAA
CAGTATTTGGTATCTGCGCTCTGCTGAAGCCAGTTACCTTCGGAAAAAGAGTTGGTAGCTCTTGATCCGG
CAAACAAACCACCGCTGGTAGCGGTGGTTTTTTTGTTTGCAAGCAGCAGATTACGCGCAGAAAAAAAGGA
TCTCAAGAAGATCCTTTGATCTTTTCTACGGGGTCTGACGCTCAGTGGAACGAAAACTCACGTTAAGGGA
TTTTGGTCATGAGATTATCAAAAAGGATCTTCACCTAGATCCTTTTAAATTAAAAATGAAGTTTTAAATC
AATCTAAAGTATATATGAGTAAACTTGGTCTGACAGTTACCAATGCTTAATCAGTGAGGCACCTATCTCA
GCGATCTGTCTATTTCGTTCATCCATAGTTGCCTGACTCCCCGTCGTGTAGATAACTACGATACGGGAGG
GCTTACCATCTGGCCCCAGTGCTGCAATGATACCGCGAGACCCACGCTCACCGGCTCCAGATTTATCAGC
AATAAACCAGCCAGCCGGAAGGGCCGAGCGCAGAAGTGGTCCTGCAACTTTATCCGCCTCCATCCAGTCT
ATTAATTGTTGCCGGGAAGCTAGAGTAAGTAGTTCGCCAGTTAATAGTTTGCGCAACGTTGTTGCCATTG
CTACAGGCATCGTGGTGTCACGCTCGTCGTTTGGTATGGCTTCATTCAGCTCCGGTTCCCAACGATCAAG
GCGAGTTACATGATCCCCCATGTTGTGCAAAAAAGCGGTTAGCTCCTTCGGTCCTCCGATCGTTGTCAGA
AGTAAGTTGGCCGCAGTGTTATCACTCATGGTTATGGCAGCACTGCATAATTCTCTTACTGTCATGCCAT
CCGTAAGATGCTTTTCTGTGACTGGTGAGTACTCAACCAAGTCATTCTGAGAATAGTGTATGCGGCGACC
GAGTTGCTCTTGCCCGGCGTCAATACGGGATAATACCGCGCCACATAGCAGAACTTTAAAAGTGCTCATC
ATTGGAAAACGTTCTTCGGGGCGAAAACTCTCAAGGATCTTACCGCTGTTGAGATCCAGTTCGATGTAAC
CCACTCGTGCACCCAACTGATCTTCAGCATCTTTTACTTTCACCAGCGTTTCTGGGTGAGCAAAAACAGG
AAGGCAAAATGCCGCAAAAAAGGGAATAAGGGCGACACGGAAATGTTGAATACTCATACTCTTCCTTTTT
CAATATTATTGAAGCATTTATCAGGGTTATTGTCTCATGAGCGGATACATATTTGAATGTATTTAGAAAA
ATAAACAAATAGGGGTTCCGCGCACATTTCCCCGAAAAGTGCCACCTAAATTGTAAGCGTTAATATTTTG
TTAAAATTCGCGTTAAATTTTTGTTAAATCAGCTCATTTTTTAACCAATAGGCCGAAATCGGCAAAATCC
CTTATAAATCAAAAGAATAGACCGAGATAGGGT
[37 nt withheld, positions 3394-3430]
AAAGAACGTGGACTCCAACGTCAAAGG
[49 nt withheld, positions 3458-3506]
T
[91 nt withheld, positions 3508-3598]
G
[124 nt withheld, positions 3600-3723]
CCCATTCGCCATTCAGGCTGCGCAACTGTTGGGAAGGGCGATCGGTGCGGGCCTCTTCGCTATTACGCCA
GCTGGCGAAAGGGGGATGTGCTGCAAGGCGATTAAGTTGGGTAACGCCAGGGTTTTCCCAGTCACGACGT
TGTAAAACGACGGCCAGTGAGCGCGCGTAATACGACTCACTATAGGGCGAATTGGGTACGTCCCTAGGCC
TCCAAAAAAGCCTCCTCACTACTTCTGGAATAGCTCAGAGGCCGAGGCGGCCTCGGCCTCTGCATAAATA
AAAAAAATTAGTCAGCCATGGGGCGGAGAATGGGCGGAACTGGGCGGAGTTAGGGGCGGGATGGGCGGAG
TTAGGGGCGGGATAGCTAGAGCCAGACATGATAAGATACATTGATGAGTTTGGACAAACCACAACTAGAA
TGCAGTGAAAAAAATGCTTTATTTGTGAAATTTGTGATGCTATTGCTTTATTTGTAACCATTATAAGCTG
CAATAAACAAGTTCCTCTCACTCTCTGATATTCATTTCTTTGCAAGTTATAAATACTGAATAATAAGATG
ACATGAACTACTACTGCTAGAGATTTTCCACACTGACTAAAAGGGTCTGAGGGATCTCTAGTTACCAGAG
TCACACAACAGACGGGCACACACTACTTGAAGCACTCAAGGCAAGCTTTATTGAGGCTTAAGCAGTGGGT
TCCCTAGTTAGCCAGAGAGCTCCCAGGCTCAGATCTGGTCTAACCAGAGAGACCCAGTACAAGCAAAAAG
CAGATCTTGTCTTCGTTGGGAGTGAATTAGCCCTTCCAGTCCCCCCTTTTCTTTTAAAAAGTGGCTAAGA
TCTACAGCTGCCTTGTAAGTCATTGGTCTTAAAGAGCTTGGCTGCAGGTCGACGGATCCCCTCAGAAGAA
CTCGTCAAGAAGGCGATAGAAGGCGATGCGCTGCGAATCGGGAGCGGCGATACCGTAAAGCACGAGGAAG
CGGTCAGCCCATTCGCCGCCAAGCTCTTCAGCAATATCACGGGTAGCCAACGCTATGTCCTGATAGCGGT
CCGCCACACCCAGCCGGCCACAGTCGATGAATCCAGAAAAGCGGCCATTTTCCACCATGATATTCGGCAA
GCAGGCATCGCCATGGGTCACGACGAGATCCTCGCCGTCGGGCATGCGCGCCTTGAGCCTGGCGAACAGT
TCGGCTGGCGCGAGCCCCTGATGCTCTTCGTCCAGATCATCCTGATCGACAAGACCGGCTTCCATCCGAG
TACGTGCTCGCTCGATGCGATGTTTCGCTTGGTGGTCGAATGGGCAGGTAGCCGGATCAAGCGTATGCAG
CCGCCGCATTGCATCAGCCATGATGGATACTTTCTCGGCAGGAGCAAGGTGAGATGACAGGAGATCCTGC
CCCGGCACTTCGCCCAATAGCAGCCAGTCCCTTCCCGCTTCAGTGACAACGTCGAGCACAGCTGCGCAAG
GAACGCCCGTCGTGGCCAGCCACGATAGCCGCGCTGCCTCGTCCTGCAGTTCATTCAGGGCACCGGACAG
GTCGGTCTTGACAAAAAGAACCGGGCGCCCCTGCGCTGACAGCCGGAACACGGCGGCATCAGAGCAGCCG
ATTGTCTGTTGTGCCCAGTCATAGCCGAATAGCCTCTCCACCCAAGCGGCCGGAGAACCTGCGTGCAATC
CATCTTGTTCAATGGCCGATCCCATATTGGCTGCAGGTCGAAAGGCCCGGAGATGAGGAAGAGGAGAACA
GCGCGGCAGACGTGCGCTTTTGAAGCGTGCAGAATGCCGGGCCTCCGGAGGACCTTCGGGCGCCCGCCCC
GCCCCTGAGCCCGCCCCTGAGCCCGCCCCCGGACCCACCCCTTCCCAGCCTCTGAGCCCAGAAAGCGAAG
GAGCAAAGCTGCTATTGGCCGCTGCCCCAAAGGCCTACCCGCTTCCATTGCTCAGCGGTGCTGTCCATCT
GCACGAGACTAGTGAGACGTGCGGCTTCCGTTTGTCACGTCCGGCACGCCGCGAACCGCAAGGAACCTTC
CCGACTTAGGGGCGGAGCAGGAAGCGTCGCCGGGGGGCCCACAAGGGTAGCGGCGAAGATCCGGGTGACG
CTGCGAACGGACGTGAAGAATGTGCGAGACCCAGGGTCGGCGCCGCTGCGTTTCCCGGAACCACGCCCAG
AGCAGCCGCGTCCCTGCGCAAACCCAGGGCTGCCTTGGAAAAGGCGCAACCCCAACCCCCTCGAGCCGCG
GCCAAAGTGGATCTCTGCTGTCCCTGTAATAAACCCGAAAATTTTGAATTTTTGTAATTTGTTTTTGTAA
TTCTTTAGTTTGTATGTCTGTTGCTATTATGTCTACTATTCTTTCCCCTGCACTGTACCCCCCAATCCCC
CCTTTTCTTTTAAAATTGTGGATGAATACTGCCATTTGTCTCGAGGTCGAGAATTCTCACTTGTCGTCGT
CGTCCTTATAATCGATATCATGGTCTTTGTAGTCCCCGTCGTGGTCCTTGTAATCGAACTCACCGCTCCC
GGCGGCTGAACCCGCAGATCCGCTCTCTGACGGATCCTGAGCAGTAGAAGGTGGAAACGCGCTGGGCGTA
AGAACCGGAAGCAGATCTCCCCAGCTTGATACCCGGGCACACCGATACAGGTCGCGACCGTGTCTTCGCG
CCGTCAACACGGCGTGCTGCATATGTCCGTCGGGACAGCACAAATGACAATGAACATGTCGGGGCCGCTT
CAAGACTGGCTGAGTTATCCTGGGCCATCTGTGAGCTTCCTCGGGGCTGCCCCGGGCAAGAATGACCATG
GAGAATTTCTCCTCCTTGGGCTTCTTGTTCCATGAGAAGGGAATAGGATGGTATGCTTGAGAAAATGAAC
AGGCCAGATTCGTAAGCTGCGGACAAGGAAGTTCATGCGGACATGGTGCAAAAACAAAGCCAGGCCGAGG
GTCCAGTGGAGATTTCTCTTTACCCTTCAATACAAGATCTCGTGCATCCATGAGAAGGCTATGGCCTGCT
TTTGTACCATTCTCGACAAGGACGAGAAAATGACCAGTTTTCCTCCACAATGTTTGCACCACTTCCGTCC
TGTCCGCCTTTGATGGCAACTCGCTAAGTGAGAACGCACTAACCACGACGTCAAATTGTACTTTAGGAGA
TACTGGAAGGAATTGGCGGAAGAAGACTCCTGGAATGTATGGTTCTCCACTTTCTGAGCCGCCTTTCAGC
AGCTTTTCGGCCAGGACCAGCATGGCCGCGCTTCGATCTACACACATATACTCTCGCAGACTCTGACCCC
AAATGGAGTGTGCCGCCCATGTAACACTGCCCGTACCAGATCCGAAGTCCATCAGAGTCTGAGGCTGGAA
TGCTGGATTGCGAGCGCGAATCTCGTGGAAAGCGCGGGATACTGCAGCAAAGCCTCCGTCAAGCCGGGCT
GCCATATAAACAAGGGACAGACCCTCGGTATAGCTCAGCTCTTGCCAGTGATAGGTTGTCTTCCTAAGCG
CATGGAGAACTGCGCCGCGCAACTTTTCTTCCGTCTGACTCAAATCAGGGTTCTCCAAGAACTTTTTTTC
AAGGTGCCTGGCGCGTCTCTGAAGCTCTTCAGGCTCAACTGGGAGATGCCTTGACCAAAGGTAGCTGGTC
AAGGTTTGCACTTGATTTTCCATTGTAGGACCAGCGCTACCAAGCAGCAGCAATTGCGCTCCATTCGCGA
GTGCCTGCGGGAGTCGGACGTGCGGCAGCTTCAGGATACCGGGATGTTGCCGGTGGGGCCTTTTCTGGAG
AAACCCAGACTTATTGTCGACTTGCGTGACCCCAGGAACCAAGGCTGCGAGTGCTCGTGCCTGTGGTGCA
ACTCCCAAGCCAGGACACCACCTACCCAGAGTCAACAAGCATTTCAACGCCGCCGCCATGCTAGCGGATC
TGACGGTTCACTAAACCAGCTCTGCTTATATAGACCTCCCACCGTACACGCCTACCGCCCATTTGCGTCA
ATGGGGCGGAGTTGTTACGACATTTTGGAAAGTCCCGTTGATTTTGGTGCCAAAACAAACTCCCATTGAC
GTCAATGGGGTGGAGACTTGGAAATCCCCGTGAGTCAAACCGCTATCCACGCCCATTGATGTACTGCCAA
AACCGCATCACCATGGTAATAGCGATGACTAATACGTAGATGTACTGCCAAGTAGGAAAGTCCCATAAGG
TCATGTACTGGGCATAATGCCAGGCGGGCCATTTACCGTCATTGACGTCAATAGGGGGCGTACTTGGCAT
ATGATAGTCCATTTTAAAACATAATTTTAAAACTGCAAACTACCCAAGAAATTATTACTTTCTACGTCAC
GTATTTTGTACTAATATCTTTGTGTTTACAGTCAAATTAATTCCAATTATCTCTCTAACAGCCTTGTATC
GTATATGCAAATATGAAGGAATCATGGGAAATAGGCCCTCGGTGAAGGGGGCGGCCGCTCGAGGCTAGTC
TCGTGATCGATACCGTCGAGATCCGTTCACTAATCGAATGGATCTGTCTCTGTCTCTCTCTCCACCTTCT
TCTTCTATTCCTTCGGGCCTGTCGGGTCCCCTCGGGGTTGGGAGGTGGGTCTGAAACGATAATGGTGAAT
ATCCCTGCCTAACTCTATTCACTATAGAAAGTACAGCAAAAACTATTCTTAAACCTACCAAGCCTCCTAC
TATCATTATGAATAATTTTATATACCACAGCCAATTTGTTATGTTAAACCAATTCCACAAACTTGCCCAT
TTATCTAATTCCAATAATTCTTGTTCATTCTTTTCTTGCTGGTTTTGCGATTCTTCAATTAAGGAGTGTA
TTAAGCTTGTGTAATTGTTAATTTCTCTGTCCCACTCCATCCAGGTCGTGTGATTCCAAATCTGTTCCAG
AGATTTATTACTCCAACTAGCATTCCAAGGCACAGCAGTGGTGCAAATGAGTTTTCCAGAGCAACCCCAA
ATCCCCAGGAGCTGTTGATCCTTTAGGTATCTTTCCACAGCCAGGATTCTTGCCTGGAGCTGCTTGATGC
CCCAGACTGTGAGTTGCAACAGATGCTGTTGCGCCTCAATAGCCCTCAGCAAATTGTTCTGCTGCTGCAC
TATACCAGACAATAATTGTCTGGCCTGTACCGTCAGCGTCATTGACGCTGCGCCCATAGTGCTTCCTGCT
GCTCCCAAGAACCCAAGGAACAAAGCTCCTATTCCCACTGCTCTTTTTTCTCT
